Addgene plasmid #121516: pGAD-Atg17(∆77-91)
Purpose: For Yeast-two-hybrid analysis
Depositing lab: Daniel Klionsky. Depositing organization: University of Michigan. Publication: The Atg17-Atg31-Atg29 Complex Coordinates with Atg11 to Recruit the Vam7 SNARE and Mediate Autophagosome-Vacuole Fusion. Liu X, Mao K, Yu AYH, Omairi-Nasser A, Austin J 2nd, Glick BS, Yip CK, Klionsky DJ. Curr Biol. 2016 Jan 25;26(2):150-160. doi: 10.1016/j.cub.2015.11.054. Epub 2016 Jan 7. PubMed 26774783.
Backbone
  Vector backbone: pGAD-c1
  Vector type: Yeast Expression
  Selectable markers: LEU2
Growth in bacteria
  Bacterial resistance: Ampicillin, 100 μg/mL
  Growth temperature: 37°C
  Growth strain: DH5alpha
  Copy number: Unknown
Gene/Insert
  Gene/Insert name: ATG17
  Species: S. cerevisiae (budding yeast)
  Mutation: deleted amino acids 77-91
Terms and licenses: Academic/Nonprofit Terms; Industry Terms: Not Available to Industry
How to cite: pGAD-Atg17(∆77-91) was a gift from Daniel Klionsky (Addgene plasmid # 121516 ; http://n2t.net/addgene:121516 ; RRID:Addgene_121516)
