[The description below was written by a language model from this plasmid's Addgene catalogue record and pLannotate feature annotations shown in this document.]
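Description:
pGAD-Atg17(∆77-91) is a yeast two-hybrid "prey" plasmid built on the pGAD-c1 backbone, a yeast expression shuttle vector of about 7.9 kb. It is propagated in E. coli through a high-copy ColE1/pUC-type origin with ampicillin resistance (β-lactamase under its own promoter). In Saccharomyces cerevisiae it is maintained episomally by the 2μ origin and selected by complementation of leucine auxotrophy through the LEU2 marker and its native promoter. Short remnants of lac regulatory elements, lacI, rop and the pBR322 bom region are also annotated. These appear to be backbone leftovers rather than functional parts of the design.

The expression cassette is driven by the yeast ADH1 promoter and closed by the ADH1 terminator, which is preceded by a small fragment of ADH1 coding sequence. Downstream of the promoter lie an SV40 large T antigen nuclear localization signal, the GAL4 transcriptional activation domain and then the S. cerevisiae ATG17 coding sequence. This arrangement is consistent with a single nuclear-targeted activation domain–Atg17 fusion. Atg17 is an autophagy scaffold protein that acts with Atg13, Atg29 and Atg31 to organize the pre-autophagosomal structure and regulate Atg1 kinase activity. This version carries an internal deletion of amino acids 77 to 91.

The stated purpose is yeast two-hybrid analysis. When the plasmid is co-expressed with a GAL4 DNA-binding domain "bait" fusion, interaction between the two proteins reconstitutes a transcriptional activator and turns on reporter genes. The deletion mutant would typically be compared with wild-type Atg17 to test whether residues 77–91 are needed for binding a given partner, although the record does not name the partner being tested.
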