Features (pLannotate 1.2.2; 18 found; start..end, strand, type, name):
    225..621     +  promoter       ADH1 promoter: S. cerevisiae ADH1; promoter for alcohol dehydrogenase 1
    667..686     +  CDS            SV40 NLS (fragment): nuclear localization signal of SV40 (simian virus 40) large T antigen
    703..1044    +  CDS            GAL4 activation domain: activation domain of the GAL4 transcriptional activator; Saccharomyces cerevisiae GAL4 (truncated)
   1072..2274    +  CDS            ATG17: ATG17_YEAST - Also known as APG17. Experimental evidence at protein level: Swiss-Prot protein existence level 1. Autophagy-specific protein that functions with ATG13, ATG29, and CIS1/ATG31 in response to autophagy-inducing signals as a scaffold to recruit other ATG proteins to organize pre-autophagosomal structure (PAS) formation. Modulates the timing and magnitude of the autophagy response, such as the size of the sequestering vesicles, through interacting with and regulating ATG1 kinase activity. Plays particularly a role in pexophagy and nucleophagy. With ATG13, is required for ATG1 activat
   2543..2677    +  CDS            ADH1 (fragment): ADH1_YEAST - Also known as ADC1. Experimental evidence at protein level: Swiss-Prot protein existence level 1. This isozyme preferentially catalyzes the conversion of primary unbranched alcohols to their corresponding aldehydes. Also shows activity toward secondary alcohols. From Saccharomyces cerevisiae (strain ATCC 204508 / S288c) (Baker's yeast).
   2681..2868    +  terminator     ADH1 terminator: S. cerevisiae ADH1; transcription terminator for the S. cerevisiae alcohol dehydrogenase 1 (ADH1) gene
   2989..4083    -  CDS            LEU2: 3-isopropylmalate dehydrogenase, required for leucine biosynthesis; S. cerevisiae LEU2; yeast auxotrophic marker
   4084..4489    -  promoter       LEU2 promoter: S. cerevisiae LEU2
   4555..4571    -  protein_bind   lac operator: The lac repressor binds to the lac operator to inhibit transcription in E. coli. This inhibition can be relieved by adding lactose or isopropyl-β-D-thiogalactopyranoside (IPTG). lac repressor encoded by lacI
   4579..4609    -  promoter       lac promoter: promoter for the E. coli lac operon
   4624..4645    -  protein_bind   CAP binding site: CAP binding activates transcription in the presence of cAMP. E. coli catabolite activator protein
   4658..4750    -  CDS            lacI (fragment): lac repressor; lacI; The lac repressor binds to the lac operator to inhibit transcription in E. coli. This inhibition can be relieved by adding lactose or isopropyl-β-D-thiogalactopyranoside (IPTG).
   4933..5521    -  rep_origin     ori: high-copy-number ColE1/pMB1/pBR322/pUC origin of replication
   5692..6552    -  CDS            AmpR: β-lactamase; bla; confers resistance to ampicillin, carbenicillin, and related antibiotics
   6553..6657    -  promoter       AmpR promoter: bla
   6752..6787    +  CDS            rop (fragment): Rop protein, which maintains plasmids at low copy number; rop
   6889..6938    +  misc_feature   bom (fragment): basis of mobility region from pBR322
   6939..215     +  rep_origin     2μ ori (across the origin): yeast 2μ plasmid origin of replication
>Addgene plasmid #121516 | pGAD-Atg17(∆77-91) | addgene full sequence | sequence record 238454 | Addgene NGS Result
TGTAAAAATGCAGCTCAGATTCTTTGTTTGAAAAATTAGCGCTCTCGCGTTGCATTTTTGTTTTACAAAA
ATGAAGCACAGATTCTTCGTTGGTAAAATAGCGCTTTCGCGTTGCATTTCTGTTCTGTAAAAATGCAGCT
CAGATTCTTTGTTTGAAAAATTAGCGCTCTCGCGTTGCATTTTTGTTCTACAAAATGAAGCACAGATGCT
TCGTTGCTTGCATGCAACTTCTTTTCTTTTTTTTTCTTTTCTCTCTCCCCCGTTGTTGTCTCACCATATC
CGCAATGACAAAAAAATGATGGAAGACACTAAAGGAAAAAATTAACGACAAAGACAGCACCAACAGATGT
CGTTGTTCCAGAGCTGATGAGGGGTATCTCGAAGCACACGAAACTTTTTCCTTCCTTCATTCACGCACAC
TACTCTCTAATGAGCAACGGTATACGGCCTTCCTTCCAGTTACTTGAATTTGAAATAAAAAAAAGTTTGC
TGTCTTGCTATCAAGTATAAATAGACCTGCAATTATTAATCTTTTGTTTCCTCGTCATTGTTCTCGTTCC
CTTTCTTCCTTGTTTCTTTTTCTGCACAATATTTCAAGCTATACCAAGCATACAATCAACTCCAAGCTTT
GCAAAGATGGATAAAGCGGAATTAATTCCCGAGCCTCCAAAAAAGAAGAGAAAGGTCGAATTGGGTACCG
CCGCCAATTTTAATCAAAGTGGGAATATTGCTGATAGCTCATTGTCCTTCACTTTCACTAACAGTAGCAA
CGGTCCGAACCTCATAACAACTCAAACAAATTCTCAAGCGCTTTCACAACCAATTGCCTCCTCTAACGTT
CATGATAACTTCATGAATAATGAAATCACGGCTAGTAAAATTGATGATGGTAATAATTCAAAACCACTGT
CACCTGGTTGGACGGACCAAACTGCGTATAACGCGTTTGGAATCACTACAGGGATGTTTAATACCACTAC
AATGGATGATGTATATAACTATCTATTCGATGATGAAGATACCCCACCAAACCCAAAAAAAGAGATCGAA
TTCCCCGGGGGATCCATCGATAACGAAGCAGATGTTACAAAATTTGTTAATAATGCCAGGAAAACGCTGA
CCGATGCTCAACTTTTATGTTCAAGTGCTAATTTAAGGATTGTAGATATTAAGAAAAAATTGTCATCTTG
GCAGTTGAGTATTTCAAAACTCAATTTTCTAATAGTTGGCTTGAGACAGCAAGGAAAGTTTCTTTACACT
ATTTTAAAGGAAGGCATTGGGACAAAGCTAATCCAGAAGTACTGGCAATATGAAATCACTTCTAAAGTAC
AAAGGTTGGATGGTATAGTAAATGAATTGAGCATATCAGAAAAAGATGATACCGATCCCTCTAAACTAGG
AGATTACATCTCGAGAGACAACGTTAACTTATTGAATGACAAACTGAAAGAAGTGCCAGTAATTGAGCGT
CAAATTGAAAACATTAAGCTTCAATACGAAAATATGGTCAGAAAAGTTAACAAAGAACTGATTGATACCA
AGTTGACGGACGTAACTCAAAAATTCCAAAGTAAATTTGGTATAGATAACCTGATGGAAACAAATGTTGC
AGAGCAGTTTAGCAGGGAACTAACGGACCTTGAAAAAGATTTAGCAGAGATAATGAATTCATTGACACAG
CACTTTGATAAGACATTGCTGTTACAAGATAAAAAAATTGATAACGATGAACGTGAGGAGCTGTTTAAGG
TGGTACAAGGCGACGACAAAGAACTATACAACATTTTCAAAACTCTGCATGAGGTAATTGATGACGTGGA
CAAAACAATTCTTAACTTGGGTCAATTTTTGCAGGCAAAAATAAAGGAAAAGACAGAACTACACAGCGAA
GTTTCTGAAATAATAAACGATTTCAATAGAAATTTGGAATATCTATTAATCTTTAAAGATATTTCCAATC
TGATTGATAGCTTCAAAAATTCCTGTACACAAGATATTCAAACAACTAAGGAACTTTGTGAATTTTATGA
TAATTTTGAAGAAAGCTACGGTAACTTAGTTCTAGAAGCAAAGAGGAGAAAGGATGTGGCAAACAGAATG
AAAACTATATTGAAAGATTGTGAAAAGCAGTTGCAGAATTTAGATGCTCAGGACCAGGAAGAACGTCAGA
ATTTTATAGCGGAAAATGGAACTTATCTTCCTGAGACAATCTGGCCCGGTAAAATTGACGATTTTTCTTC
CCTGTACACTTTAAATTACAACGTGAAGAATCCTTAGAAAAAAGGAAAAAAAGGCTGCAGAGATCTATGA
ATCGTAGATACTGAAAAACCCCGCAAGTTCACTTCAACTGTGCATCGTGCACCATCTCAATTTCTTTCAT
TTATACATCGTTTTGCCTTCTTTTATGTAACTATACTCCTCTAAGTTTCAATCTTGGCCATGTAACCTCT
GATCTATAGAATTTTTTAAATGACTAGAATTAATGCCCATCTTTTTTTTGGACCTAAATTCTTCATGAAA
ATATATTACGAGGGCTTATTCAGAAGCTTTGGACTTCTTCGCCAGAGGTTTGGTCAAGTCTCCAATCAAG
GTTGTCGGCTTGTCTACCTTGCCAGAAATTTACGAAAAGATGGAAAAGGGTCAAATCGTTGGTAGATACG
TTGTTGACACTTCTAAATAAGCGAATTTCTTATGATTTATGATTTTTATTATTAAATAAGTTATAAAAAA
AATAAGTGTATACAAATTTTAAAGTGACTCTTAGGTTTTAAAACGAAAATTCTTATTCTTGAGTAACTCT
TTCCTGTAGGTCAGGTTGCTTTCTCAGGTATAGCATGAGGTCGCTCTTATTGACCACACCTCTACCGGCA
TGCCGGTCGAAATTCCCCTACCCTATGAACATATTCCATTTTGTAATTTCGTGTCGTTTCTATTATGAAT
TTCATTTATAAAGTTTATGTACAAATATCATAAAAAAAGAGAATCTTTTTAAGCAAGGATTTTCTTAACC
TCTTCGGCGACAGCATCACCGACTTCGGTGGTACTGTTGGAACCACCTAAATCACCAGTTCTGATACCTG
CATCCAAAACCTTTTTAACTGCATCTTCAATGGCCTTACCTTCTTCAGGCAAGTTCAATGACAATTTCAA
CATCATTGCAGCAGACAAGATAGTGGCGATAGGGTTGACCTTATTCTTTGGCAAATCTGGAGCAGAACCG
TGGCATGGTTCGTACAAACCAAATGCGGTGTTCTTGTCTGGCAAAGAGGCCAAGGACGCAGATGGCAACA
AACCCAAGGAACCTGGGATAACGGAGGCTTCATCGGAGACGATATCACCAAACATGTTGCTGGTGATTAT
AATACCATTTAGGTGGGTTGGGTTCCTAACTAGGATCATGGCGGCAGAATCAATCAATTGATGTTGAACC
TTCAATGTAGGAAATTCGTTCTTGATGGTTTCCTCCACAGTTTTTCTCCATAATCTTGAAGAGGCCAAAA
CATTAGCTTTATCCAAGGACCAAATAGGCAATGGTGGCTCATGTTGTAGGGCCATGAAAGCGGCCATTCT
TGTGATTCTTTGCACTTCTGGAACGGTGTATTGTTCACTATCCCAAGCGACACCATCACCATCGTCTTCC
TTTCTCTTACCAAAGTAAATACCTCCCACTAATTCTCTGACAACAACGAAGTCAGTACCTTTAGCAAATT
GTGGCTTGATTGGAGATAAGTCTAAAAGAGAGTCGGATGCAAAGTTACATGGTCTTAAGTTGGCGTACAA
TTGAAGTTCTTTACGGATTTTTAGTAAACCTTGTTCAGGTCTAACACTACCTGTACCCCATTTAGGACCA
CCCACAGCACCTAACAAAACGGCATCAGCCTTCTTGGAGGCTTCCAGCGCCTCATCTGGAAGTGGGACAC
CTGTAGCTTCGATAGCAGCACCACCAATTAAATGATTTTCGAAATCGAACTTGACATTGGAACGAACATC
AGAAATAGCTTTAAGAACCTTAATGGCTTCGGCTGTGATTTCTTGACCAACGTGGTCACCTGGCAAAACG
ACGATCTTCTTAGGGGCAGACATTAGAATGGTATATCCTTGAAATATATATATATATTGCTGAAATGTAA
AAGGTAAGAAAAGTTAGAAAGTAAGACGATTGCTAACCACCTATTGGAAAAAACAATAGGTCCTTAAATA
ATATTGTCAACTTCAAGTATTGTGATGCAAGCATTTAGTCATGAACGCTTCTCTATTCTATATGAAAAGC
CGGTTCCGGCGCTCTCACCTTTCCTTTTTCTCCCAATTTTTCAGTTGAAAAAGGTATATGCGTCAGGCGA
CCTCTGAAATTAACAAAAAATTTCCAGTCATCGAATTTGATTCTGTGCGATAGCGCCCCTGTGTGTTCTC
GTTATGTTGAGGAAAAAAATAATGGTTGCTAAGAGATTCGAACTCTTGCATCTTACGATACCTGAGTATT
CCCACAGTTGGGGGATCTCGACTCTAGCTAGAGGATCAATTCGTAATCATGTCATAGCTGTTTCCTGTGT
GAAATTGTTATCCGCTCACAATTCCACACAACATACGAGCCGGAAGCATAAAGTGTAAAGCCTGGGGTGC
CTAATGAGTGAGCTAACTCACATTAATTGCGTTGCGCTCACTGCCCGCTTTCCAGTCGGGAAACCTGTCG
TGCCAGCTGCATTAATGAATCGGCCAACGCGCGGGGAGAGGCGGTTTGCGTATTGGGCGCTCTTCCGCTT
CCTCGCTCACTGACTCGCTGCGCTCGGTCGTTCGGCTGCGGCGAGCGGTATCAGCTCACTCAAAGGCGGT
AATACGGTTATCCACAGAATCAGGGGATAACGCAGGAAAGAACATGTGAGCAAAAGGCCAGCAAAAGGCC
AGGAACCGTAAAAAGGCCGCGTTGCTGGCGTTTTTCCATAGGCTCCGCCCCCCTGACGAGCATCACAAAA
ATCGACGCTCAAGTCAGAGGTGGCGAAACCCGACAGGACTATAAAGATACCAGGCGTTTCCCCCTGGAAG
CTCCCTCGTGCGCTCTCCTGTTCCGACCCTGCCGCTTACCGGATACCTGTCCGCCTTTCTCCCTTCGGGA
AGCGTGGCGCTTTCTCATAGCTCACGCTGTAGGTATCTCAGTTCGGTGTAGGTCGTTCGCTCCAAGCTGG
GCTGTGTGCACGAACCCCCCGTTCAGCCCGACCGCTGCGCCTTATCCGGTAACTATCGTCTTGAGTCCAA
CCCGGTAAGACACGACTTATCGCCACTGGCAGCAGCCACTGGTAACAGGATTAGCAGAGCGAGGTATGTA
GGCGGTGCTACAGAGTTCTTGAAGTGGTGGCCTAACTACGGCTACACTAGAAGAACAGTATTTGGTATCT
GCGCTCTGCTGAAGCCAGTTACCTTCGGAAAAAGAGTTGGTAGCTCTTGATCCGGCAAACAAACCACCGC
TGGTAGCGGTGGTTTTTTTGTTTGCAAGCAGCAGATTACGCGCAGAAAAAAAGGATCTCAAGAAGATCCT
TTGATCTTTTCTACGGGGTCTGACGCTCAGTGGAACGAAAACTCACGTTAAGGGATTTTGGTCATGAGAT
TATCAAAAAGGATCTTCACCTAGATCCTTTTAAATTAAAAATGAAGTTTTAAATCAATCTAAAGTATATA
TGAGTAAACTTGGTCTGACAGTTACCAATGCTTAATCAGTGAGGCACCTATCTCAGCGATCTGTCTATTT
CGTTCATCCATAGTTGCCTGACTCCCCGTCGTGTAGATAACTACGATACGGGAGGGCTTACCATCTGGCC
CCAGTGCTGCAATGATACCGCGAGACCCACGCTCACCGGCTCCAGATTTATCAGCAATAAACCAGCCAGC
CGGAAGGGCCGAGCGCAGAAGTGGTCCTGCAACTTTATCCGCCTCCATCCAGTCTATTAATTGTTGCCGG
GAAGCTAGAGTAAGTAGTTCGCCAGTTAATAGTTTGCGCAACGTTGTTGCCATTGCTACAGGCATCGTGG
TGTCACGCTCGTCGTTTGGTATGGCTTCATTCAGCTCCGGTTCCCAACGATCAAGGCGAGTTACATGATC
CCCCATGTTGTGCAAAAAAGCGGTTAGCTCCTTCGGTCCTCCGATCGTTGTCAGAAGTAAGTTGGCCGCA
GTGTTATCACTCATGGTTATGGCAGCACTGCATAATTCTCTTACTGTCATGCCATCCGTAAGATGCTTTT
CTGTGACTGGTGAGTACTCAACCAAGTCATTCTGAGAATAGTGTATGCGGCGACCGAGTTGCTCTTGCCC
GGCGTCAATACGGGATAATACCGCGCCACATAGCAGAACTTTAAAAGTGCTCATCATTGGAAAACGTTCT
TCGGGGCGAAAACTCTCAAGGATCTTACCGCTGTTGAGATCCAGTTCGATGTAACCCACTCGTGCACCCA
ACTGATCTTCAGCATCTTTTACTTTCACCAGCGTTTCTGGGTGAGCAAAAACAGGAAGGCAAAATGCCGC
AAAAAAGGGAATAAGGGCGACACGGAAATGTTGAATACTCATACTCTTCCTTTTTCAATATTATTGAAGC
ATTTATCAGGGTTATTGTCTCATGAGCGGATACATATTTGAATGTATTTAGAAAAATAAACAAATAGGGG
TTCCGCGCACATTTCCCCGAAAAGTGCCACCTGACGTCTAAGAAACCATTATTATCATGACATTAACCTA
TAAAAATAGGCGTATCACGAGGCCCTTTCGTCTCGCGCGTTTCGGTGATGACGGTGAAAACCTCTGACAC
ATGCAGCTCCCGGAGACGGTCACAGCTTGTCTGTAAGCGGATGCCGGGAGCAGACAAGCCCGTCAGGGCG
CGTCAGCGGGTGTTGGCGGGTGTCGGGGCTGGCTTAACTATGCGGCATCAGAGCAGATTGTACTGAGAGT
GCACCATAACGCATTTAAGCATAAACACGCACTATGCCGTTCTTCTCATGTATATATATATACAGGCAAC
ACGCAGATATAGGTGCGACGTGAACAGTGAGCTGTATGTGCGCAGCTCGCGTTGCATTTTCGGAAGCGCT
CGTTTTCGGAAACGCTTTGAAGTTCCTATTCCGAAGTTCCTATTCTCTAGCTAGAAAGTATAGGAACTTC
AGAGCGCTTTTGAAAACCAAAAGCGCTCTGAAGACGCACTTTCAAAAAACCAAAAACGCACCGGACTGTA
ACGAGCTACTAAAATATTGCGAATACCGCTTCCACAAACATTGCTCAAAAGTATCTCTTTGCTATATATC
TCTGTGCTATATCCCTATATAACCTACCCATCCACCTTTCGCTCCTTGAACTTGCATCTAAACTCGACCT
CTACATTTTTTATGTTTATCTCTAGTATTACTCTTTAGACAAAAAAATTGTAGTAAGAACTATTCATAGA
GTGAATCGAAAACAATACGAAAATGTAAACATTTCCTATACGTAGTATATAGAGACAAAATAGAAGAAAC
CGTTCATAATTTTCTGACCAATGAAGAATCATCAACGCTATCACTTTCTGTTCACAAAGTATGCGCAATC
CACATCGGTATAGAATATAATCGGGGATGCCTTTATCTTGAAAAAATGCACCCGCAGCTTCGCTAGTAAT
CAGTAAACGCGGGAAGTGGAGTCAGGCTTTTTTTATGGAAGAGAAAATAGACACCAAAGTAGCCTTCTTC
TAACCTTAACGGACCTACAGTGCAAAAAGTTATCAAGAGACTGCATTATAGAGCGCACAAAGGAGAAAAA
AAGTAATCTAAGATGCTTTGTTAGAAAAATAGCGCTCTCGGGATGCATTTTTGTAGAACAAAAAAGAAGT
ATAGATTCTTTGTTGGTAAAATAGCGCTCTCGCGTTGCATTTCTGTTC
